>Addgene plasmid #246551 | pX459-Fzd9 gRNA | addgene full sequence | sequence record 490444 | Addgene NGS Result
GAGGGCCTATTTCCCATGATTCCTTCATATTTGCATATACGATACAAGGCTGTTAGAGAGATAATTGGAA
TTAATTTGACTGTAAACACAAAGATATTAGTACAAAATACGTGACGTAGAAAGTAATAATTTCTTGGGTA
GTTTGCAGTTTTAAAATTATGTTTTAAAATGGACTATCATATGCTTACCGTAACTTGAAAGTATTTCGAT
TTCTTGGCTTTATATATCTTGTGGAAAGGACGAAACACCGGTTCTGGTCTCGGCGCGATAGTTTTAGAGC
TAGAAATAGCAAGTTAAAATAAGGCTAGTCCGTTATCAACTTGAAAAAGTGGCACCGAGTCGGTGCTTTT
TTGTTTTAGAGCTAGAAATAGCAAGTTAAAATAAGGCTAGTCCGTTTTTAGCGCGTGCGCCAATTCTGCA
GACAAATGGCTCTAGAGGTACCCGTTACATAACTTACGGTAAATGGCCCGCCTGGCTGACCGCCCAACGA
CCCCCGCCCATTGACGTCAATAGTAACGCCAATAGGGACTTTCCATTGACGTCAATGGGTGGAGTATTTA
CGGTAAACTGCCCACTTGGCAGTACATCAAGTGTATCATATGCCAAGTACGCCCCCTATTGACGTCAATG
ACGGTAAATGGCCCGCCTGGCATTGTGCCCAGTACATGACCTTATGGGACTTTCCTACTTGGCAGTACAT
CTACGTATTAGTCATCGCTATTACCATGGTCGAGGTGAGCCCCACGTTCTGCTTCACTCTCCCCATCTCC
CCCCCCTCCCCACCCCCAATTTTGTATTTATTTATTTTTTAATTATTTTGTGCAGCGATGGGGGCGGGGG
GGGGGGGGGGGCGCGCGCCAGGCGGGGCGGGGCGGGGCGAGGGGCGGGGCGGGGCGAGGCGGAGAGGTGC
GGCGGCAGCCAATCAGAGCGGCGCGCTCCGAAAGTTTCCTTTTATGGCGAGGCGGCGGCGGCGGCGGCCC
TATAAAAAGCGAAGCGCGCGGCGGGCGGGAGTCGCTGCGCGCTGCCTTCGCCCCGTGCCCCGCTCCGCCG
CCGCCTCGCGCCGCCCGCCCCGGCTCTGACTGACCGCGTTACTCCCACAGGTGAGCGGGCGGGACGGCCC
TTCTCCTCCGGGCTGTAATTAGCTGAGCAAGAGGTAAGGGTTTAAGGGATGGTTGGTTGGTGGGGTATTA
ATGTTTAATTACCTGGAGCACCTGCCTGAAATCACTTTTTTTCAGGTTGGACCGGTGCCACCATGGACTA
TAAGGACCACGACGGAGACTACAAGGATCATGATATTGATTACAAAGACGATGACGATAAGATGGCCCCA
AAGAAGAAGCGGAAGGTCGGTATCCACGGAGTCCCAGCAGCCGACAAGAAGTACAGCATCGGCCTGGACA
TCGGCACCAACTCTGTGGGCTGGGCCGTGATCACCGACGAGTACAAGGTGCCCAGCAAGAAATTCAAGGT
GCTGGGCAACACCGACCGGCACAGCATCAAGAAGAACCTGATCGGAGCCCTGCTGTTCGACAGCGGCGAA
ACAGCCGAGGCCACCCGGCTGAAGAGAACCGCCAGAAGAAGATACACCAGACGGAAGAACCGGATCTGCT
ATCTGCAAGAGATCTTCAGCAACGAGATGGCCAAGGTGGACGACAGCTTCTTCCACAGACTGGAAGAGTC
CTTCCTGGTGGAAGAGGATAAGAAGCACGAGCGGCACCCCATCTTCGGCAACATCGTGGACGAGGTGGCC
TACCACGAGAAGTACCCCACCATCTACCACCTGAGAAAGAAACTGGTGGACAGCACCGACAAGGCCGACC
TGCGGCTGATCTATCTGGCCCTGGCCCACATGATCAAGTTCCGGGGCCACTTCCTGATCGAGGGCGACCT
GAACCCCGACAACAGCGACGTGGACAAGCTGTTCATCCAGCTGGTGCAGACCTACAACCAGCTGTTCGAG
GAAAACCCCATCAACGCCAGCGGCGTGGACGCCAAGGCCATCCTGTCTGCCAGACTGAGCAAGAGCAGAC
GGCTGGAAAATCTGATCGCCCAGCTGCCCGGCGAGAAGAAGAATGGCCTGTTCGGAAACCTGATTGCCCT
GAGCCTGGGCCTGACCCCCAACTTCAAGAGCAACTTCGACCTGGCCGAGGATGCCAAACTGCAGCTGAGC
AAGGACACCTACGACGACGACCTGGACAACCTGCTGGCCCAGATCGGCGACCAGTACGCCGACCTGTTTC
TGGCCGCCAAGAACCTGTCCGACGCCATCCTGCTGAGCGACATCCTGAGAGTGAACACCGAGATCACCAA
GGCCCCCCTGAGCGCCTCTATGATCAAGAGATACGACGAGCACCACCAGGACCTGACCCTGCTGAAAGCT
CTCGTGCGGCAGCAGCTGCCTGAGAAGTACAAAGAGATTTTCTTCGACCAGAGCAAGAACGGCTACGCCG
GCTACATTGACGGCGGAGCCAGCCAGGAAGAGTTCTACAAGTTCATCAAGCCCATCCTGGAAAAGATGGA
CGGCACCGAGGAACTGCTCGTGAAGCTGAACAGAGAGGACCTGCTGCGGAAGCAGCGGACCTTCGACAAC
GGCAGCATCCCCCACCAGATCCACCTGGGAGAGCTGCACGCCATTCTGCGGCGGCAGGAAGATTTTTACC
CATTCCTGAAGGACAACCGGGAAAAGATCGAGAAGATCCTGACCTTCCGCATCCCCTACTACGTGGGCCC
TCTGGCCAGGGGAAACAGCAGATTCGCCTGGATGACCAGAAAGAGCGAGGAAACCATCACCCCCTGGAAC
TTCGAGGAAGTGGTGGACAAGGGCGCTTCCGCCCAGAGCTTCATCGAGCGGATGACCAACTTCGATAAGA
ACCTGCCCAACGAGAAGGTGCTGCCCAAGCACAGCCTGCTGTACGAGTACTTCACCGTGTATAACGAGCT
GACCAAAGTGAAATACGTGACCGAGGGAATGAGAAAGCCCGCCTTCCTGAGCGGCGAGCAGAAAAAGGCC
ATCGTGGACCTGCTGTTCAAGACCAACCGGAAAGTGACCGTGAAGCAGCTGAAAGAGGACTACTTCAAGA
AAATCGAGTGCTTCGACTCCGTGGAAATCTCCGGCGTGGAAGATCGGTTCAACGCCTCCCTGGGCACATA
CCACGATCTGCTGAAAATTATCAAGGACAAGGACTTCCTGGACAATGAGGAAAACGAGGACATTCTGGAA
GATATCGTGCTGACCCTGACACTGTTTGAGGACAGAGAGATGATCGAGGAACGGCTGAAAACCTATGCCC
ACCTGTTCGACGACAAAGTGATGAAGCAGCTGAAGCGGCGGAGATACACCGGCTGGGGCAGGCTGAGCCG
GAAGCTGATCAACGGCATCCGGGACAAGCAGTCCGGCAAGACAATCCTGGATTTCCTGAAGTCCGACGGC
TTCGCCAACAGAAACTTCATGCAGCTGATCCACGACGACAGCCTGACCTTTAAAGAGGACATCCAGAAAG
CCCAGGTGTCCGGCCAGGGCGATAGCCTGCACGAGCACATTGCCAATCTGGCCGGCAGCCCCGCCATTAA
GAAGGGCATCCTGCAGACAGTGAAGGTGGTGGACGAGCTCGTGAAAGTGATGGGCCGGCACAAGCCCGAG
AACATCGTGATCGAAATGGCCAGAGAGAACCAGACCACCCAGAAGGGACAGAAGAACAGCCGCGAGAGAA
TGAAGCGGATCGAAGAGGGCATCAAAGAGCTGGGCAGCCAGATCCTGAAAGAACACCCCGTGGAAAACAC
CCAGCTGCAGAACGAGAAGCTGTACCTGTACTACCTGCAGAATGGGCGGGATATGTACGTGGACCAGGAA
CTGGACATCAACCGGCTGTCCGACTACGATGTGGACCATATCGTGCCTCAGAGCTTTCTGAAGGACGACT
CCATCGACAACAAGGTGCTGACCAGAAGCGACAAGAACCGGGGCAAGAGCGACAACGTGCCCTCCGAAGA
GGTCGTGAAGAAGATGAAGAACTACTGGCGGCAGCTGCTGAACGCCAAGCTGATTACCCAGAGAAAGTTC
GACAATCTGACCAAGGCCGAGAGAGGCGGCCTGAGCGAACTGGATAAGGCCGGCTTCATCAAGAGACAGC
TGGTGGAAACCCGGCAGATCACAAAGCACGTGGCACAGATCCTGGACTCCCGGATGAACACTAAGTACGA
CGAGAATGACAAGCTGATCCGGGAAGTGAAAGTGATCACCCTGAAGTCCAAGCTGGTGTCCGATTTCCGG
AAGGATTTCCAGTTTTACAAAGTGCGCGAGATCAACAACTACCACCACGCCCACGACGCCTACCTGAACG
CCGTCGTGGGAACCGCCCTGATCAAAAAGTACCCTAAGCTGGAAAGCGAGTTCGTGTACGGCGACTACAA
GGTGTACGACGTGCGGAAGATGATCGCCAAGAGCGAGCAGGAAATCGGCAAGGCTACCGCCAAGTACTTC
TTCTACAGCAACATCATGAACTTTTTCAAGACCGAGATTACCCTGGCCAACGGCGAGATCCGGAAGCGGC
CTCTGATCGAGACAAACGGCGAAACCGGGGAGATCGTGTGGGATAAGGGCCGGGATTTTGCCACCGTGCG
GAAAGTGCTGAGCATGCCCCAAGTGAATATCGTGAAAAAGACCGAGGTGCAGACAGGCGGCTTCAGCAAA
GAGTCTATCCTGCCCAAGAGGAACAGCGATAAGCTGATCGCCAGAAAGAAGGACTGGGACCCTAAGAAGT
ACGGCGGCTTCGACAGCCCCACCGTGGCCTATTCTGTGCTGGTGGTGGCCAAAGTGGAAAAGGGCAAGTC
CAAGAAACTGAAGAGTGTGAAAGAGCTGCTGGGGATCACCATCATGGAAAGAAGCAGCTTCGAGAAGAAT
CCCATCGACTTTCTGGAAGCCAAGGGCTACAAAGAAGTGAAAAAGGACCTGATCATCAAGCTGCCTAAGT
ACTCCCTGTTCGAGCTGGAAAACGGCCGGAAGAGAATGCTGGCCTCTGCCGGCGAACTGCAGAAGGGAAA
CGAACTGGCCCTGCCCTCCAAATATGTGAACTTCCTGTACCTGGCCAGCCACTATGAGAAGCTGAAGGGC
TCCCCCGAGGATAATGAGCAGAAACAGCTGTTTGTGGAACAGCACAAGCACTACCTGGACGAGATCATCG
AGCAGATCAGCGAGTTCTCCAAGAGAGTGATCCTGGCCGACGCTAATCTGGACAAAGTGCTGTCCGCCTA
CAACAAGCACCGGGATAAGCCCATCAGAGAGCAGGCCGAGAATATCATCCACCTGTTTACCCTGACCAAT
CTGGGAGCCCCTGCCGCCTTCAAGTACTTTGACACCACCATCGACCGGAAGAGGTACACCAGCACCAAAG
AGGTGCTGGACGCCACCCTGATCCACCAGAGCATCACCGGCCTGTACGAGACACGGATCGACCTGTCTCA
GCTGGGAGGCGACAAAAGGCCGGCGGCCACGAAAAAGGCCGGCCAGGCAAAAAAGAAAAAGGAATTCGGC
AGTGGAGAGGGCAGAGGAAGTCTGCTAACATGCGGTGACGTCGAGGAGAATCCTGGCCCAATGACCGAGT
ACAAGCCCACGGTGCGCCTCGCCACCCGCGACGACGTCCCCAGGGCCGTACGCACCCTCGCCGCCGCGTT
CGCCGACTACCCCGCCACGCGCCACACCGTCGATCCGGACCGCCACATCGAGCGGGTCACCGAGCTGCAA
GAACTCTTCCTCACGCGCGTCGGGCTCGACATCGGCAAGGTGTGGGTCGCGGACGACGGCGCCGCGGTGG
CGGTCTGGACCACGCCGGAGAGCGTCGAAGCGGGGGCGGTGTTCGCCGAGATCGGCCCGCGCATGGCCGA
GTTGAGCGGTTCCCGGCTGGCCGCGCAGCAACAGATGGAAGGCCTCCTGGCGCCGCACCGGCCCAAGGAG
CCCGCGTGGTTCCTGGCCACCGTCGGAGTCTCGCCCGACCACCAGGGCAAGGGTCTGGGCAGCGCCGTCG
TGCTCCCCGGAGTGGAGGCGGCCGAGCGCGCCGGGGTGCCCGCCTTCCTGGAGACCTCCGCGCCCCGCAA
CCTCCCCTTCTACGAGCGGCTCGGCTTCACCGTCACCGCCGACGTCGAGGTGCCCGAAGGACCGCGCACC
TGGTGCATGACCCGCAAGCCCGGTGCCTGAGAATTCTAACTAGAGCTCGCTGATCAGCCTCGACTGTGCC
TTCTAGTTGCCAGCCATCTGTTGTTTGCCCCTCCCCCGTGCCTTCCTTGACCCTGGAAGGTGCCACTCCC
ACTGTCCTTTCCTAATAAAATGAGGAAATTGCATCGCATTGTCTGAGTAGGTGTCATTCTATTCTGGGGG
GTGGGGTGGGGCAGGACAGCAAGGGGGAGGATTGGGAAGAGAATAGCAGGCATGCTGGGGAGCGGCCGCA
GGAACCCCTAGTGATGGAGTTGGCCACTCCCTCTCTGCGCGCTCGCTCGCTCACTGAGGCCGGGCGACCA
AAGGTCGCCCGACGCCCGGGCTTTGCCCGGGCGGCCTCAGTGAGCGAGCGAGCGCGCAGCTGCCTGCAGG
GGCGCCTGATGCGGTATTTTCTCCTTACGCATCTGTGCGGTATTTCACACCGCATA
[95 nt withheld, positions 6637-6731]
T
[46 nt withheld, positions 6733-6778]
C
[141 nt withheld, positions 6780-6920]
CCTTTGACGTTGGAGTCCACGTTCTTT
[37 nt withheld, positions 6948-6984]
ACTCTATCTCGGGCTATTCTTTTGATTTATAAGGGATTTTGCCGATTTCGGTCTATTGGTTAAAAAATGA
GCTGATTTAACAAAAATTTAACGCGAATTTTAACAAAATATTAACGTTTACAATTTTATGGTGCACTCTC
AGTACAATCTGCTCTGATGCCGCATAGTTAAGCCAGCCCCGACACCCGCCAACACCCGCTGACGCGCCCT
GACGGGCTTGTCTGCTCCCGGCATCCGCTTACAGACAAGCTGTGACCGTCTCCGGGAGCTGCATGTGTCA
GAGGTTTTCACCGTCATCACCGAAACGCGCGAGACGAAAGGGCCTCGTGATACGCCTATTTTTATAGGTT
AATGTCATGATAATAATGGTTTCTTAGACGTCAGGTGGCACTTTTCGGGGAAATGTGCGCGGAACCCCTA
TTTGTTTATTTTTCTAAATACATTCAAATATGTATCCGCTCATGAGACAATAACCCTGATAAATGCTTCA
ATAATATTGAAAAAGGAAGAGTATGAGTATTCAACATTTCCGTGTCGCCCTTATTCCCTTTTTTGCGGCA
TTTTGCCTTCCTGTTTTTGCTCACCCAGAAACGCTGGTGAAAGTAAAAGATGCTGAAGATCAGTTGGGTG
CACGAGTGGGTTACATCGAACTGGATCTCAACAGCGGTAAGATCCTTGAGAGTTTTCGCCCCGAAGAACG
TTTTCCAATGATGAGCACTTTTAAAGTTCTGCTATGTGGCGCGGTATTATCCCGTATTGACGCCGGGCAA
GAGCAACTCGGTCGCCGCATACACTATTCTCAGAATGACTTGGTTGAGTACTCACCAGTCACAGAAAAGC
ATCTTACGGATGGCATGACAGTAAGAGAATTATGCAGTGCTGCCATAACCATGAGTGATAACACTGCGGC
CAACTTACTTCTGACAACGATCGGAGGACCGAAGGAGCTAACCGCTTTTTTGCACAACATGGGGGATCAT
GTAACTCGCCTTGATCGTTGGGAACCGGAGCTGAATGAAGCCATACCAAACGACGAGCGTGACACCACGA
TGCCTGTAGCAATGGCAACAACGTTGCGCAAACTATTAACTGGCGAACTACTTACTCTAGCTTCCCGGCA
ACAATTAATAGACTGGATGGAGGCGGATAAAGTTGCAGGACCACTTCTGCGCTCGGCCCTTCCGGCTGGC
TGGTTTATTGCTGATAAATCTGGAGCCGGTGAGCGTGGAAGCCGCGGTATCATTGCAGCACTGGGGCCAG
ATGGTAAGCCCTCCCGTATCGTAGTTATCTACACGACGGGGAGTCAGGCAACTATGGATGAACGAAATAG
ACAGATCGCTGAGATAGGTGCCTCACTGATTAAGCATTGGTAACTGTCAGACCAAGTTTACTCATATATA
CTTTAGATTGATTTAAAACTTCATTTTTAATTTAAAAGGATCTAGGTGAAGATCCTTTTTGATAATCTCA
TGACCAAAATCCCTTAACGTGAGTTTTCGTTCCACTGAGCGTCAGACCCCGTAGAAAAGATCAAAGGATC
TTCTTGAGATCCTTTTTTTCTGCGCGTAATCTGCTGCTTGCAAACAAAAAAACCACCGCTACCAGCGGTG
GTTTGTTTGCCGGATCAAGAGCTACCAACTCTTTTTCCGAAGGTAACTGGCTTCAGCAGAGCGCAGATAC
CAAATACTGTTCTTCTAGTGTAGCCGTAGTTAGGCCACCACTTCAAGAACTCTGTAGCACCGCCTACATA
CCTCGCTCTGCTAATCCTGTTACCAGTGGCTGCTGCCAGTGGCGATAAGTCGTGTCTTACCGGGTTGGAC
TCAAGACGATAGTTACCGGATAAGGCGCAGCGGTCGGGCTGAACGGGGGGTTCGTGCACACAGCCCAGCT
TGGAGCGAACGACCTACACCGAACTGAGATACCTACAGCGTGAGCTATGAGAAAGCGCCACGCTTCCCGA
AGGGAGAAAGGCGGACAGGTATCCGGTAAGCGGCAGGGTCGGAACAGGAGAGCGCACGAGGGAGCTTCCA
GGGGGAAACGCCTGGTATCTTTATAGTCCTGTCGGGTTTCGCCACCTCTGACTTGAGCGTCGATTTTTGT
GATGCTCGTCAGGGGGGCGGAGCCTATGGAAAAACGCCAGCAACGCGGCCTTTTTACGGTTCCTGGCCTT
TTGCTGGCCTTTTGCTCACATGT
Features (pLannotate 1.2.2; 19 found; start..end, strand, type, name):
      1..241     +  promoter       U6 promoter: RNA polymerase III promoter for human U6 snRNA
    271..346     +  misc_RNA       gRNA scaffold: guide RNA scaffold for the Streptococcus pyogenes CRISPR/Cas9 system
    353..396     +  misc_RNA       gRNA scaffold (fragment): guide RNA scaffold for the Streptococcus pyogenes CRISPR/Cas9 system
    443..728     +  enhancer       CMV enhancer: human cytomegalovirus immediate early enhancer; contains an 18-bp deletion relative to the standard CMV enhancer
    730..1007    +  promoter       chicken β-actin promoter: No description available
   1008..1235    +  intron         hybrid intron: hybrid between chicken β-actin (CBA) and minute virus of mice (MMV) introns (Gray et al., 2011)
   1373..2974    +  CDS            Cas9(N): N-terminal portion of Streptococcus pyogenes Cas9 (Zetsche et al., 2015)
   2975..5473    +  CDS            Cas9(C): C-terminal portion of Streptococcus pyogenes Cas9 (Zetsche et al., 2015)
   5474..5521    +  CDS            nucleoplasmin NLS: bipartite nuclear localization signal from nucleoplasmin
   5591..6190    +  CDS            PuroR (fragment): puromycin N-acetyltransferase; pac from Streptomyces; confers resistance to puromycin
   6224..6335    +  polyA_signal   bGH poly(A) signal: bovine growth hormone polyadenylation signal
   6440..6580    +  repeat_region  AAV2 ITR: inverted terminal repeat of adeno-associated virus serotype 2 inverted
   6585..6636    -  misc_feature   bom (fragment): basis of mobility region from pBR322
   6655..7110    +  rep_origin     f1 ori (sequence partly withheld): f1 bacteriophage origin of replication; arrow indicates direction of (+) strand synthesis
   7111..7160    -  misc_feature   bom (fragment): basis of mobility region from pBR322
   7262..7297    -  CDS            rop (fragment): Rop protein, which maintains plasmids at low copy number; rop
   7392..7496    +  promoter       AmpR promoter: bla
   7497..8357    +  CDS            AmpR: β-lactamase; bla; confers resistance to ampicillin, carbenicillin, and related antibiotics
   8528..9116    +  rep_origin     ori: high-copy-number ColE1/pMB1/pBR322/pUC origin of replication
