[The description below was written by a language model from this plasmid's Addgene catalogue record and pLannotate feature annotations shown in this document.]
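Description:
pX459-Fzd9 gRNA is an all-in-one mammalian CRISPR/Cas9 plasmid built on the pX459 backbone, designed to target the mouse Frizzled-9 gene (Fzd9). It is maintained in E. coli as a high-copy plasmid through a ColE1/pUC-type origin with ampicillin selection (AmpR, β-lactamase). It also carries an f1 phage origin. A single AAV2 inverted terminal repeat is annotated downstream of the expression cassette; with only one ITR listed, this looks like a backbone remnant rather than evidence of a packageable AAV genome.

The payload consists of two expression units. A human U6 RNA polymerase III promoter drives a single guide RNA in which a 20-nucleotide Fzd9-specific spacer, cloned from synthetic oligonucleotides, sits directly upstream of the Streptococcus pyogenes gRNA scaffold. A second, partial scaffold fragment is annotated just after the full one. Downstream, the CBh hybrid promoter (CMV enhancer, chicken β-actin promoter and a hybrid CBA/MVM intron) drives SpCas9, which the annotation software splits into N- and C-terminal portions although they are contiguous. Cas9 is followed by a nucleoplasmin nuclear localization signal. According to the depositor's comment, a T2A self-cleaving peptide then links Cas9 to puromycin N-acetyltransferase, so both proteins are produced from one transcript that ends at a bGH polyadenylation signal.

After transfection, cells receiving the plasmid can be enriched by puromycin selection, while Cas9 and the guide introduce a double-strand break at the Fzd9 locus, typically to generate knockout alleles. The associated publication concerns WNT7A/B co-receptor signaling to β-catenin in brain endothelial cells, but the record does not state the specific experimental use.
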