Addgene plasmid #246551: pX459-Fzd9 gRNA
Purpose: CRISPR vector co-expressing Cas9 and a mouse Fzd9 gRNA
Depositing lab: Mario Vallon. Depositing organization: Julius-Maximilians-Universitaet Wuerzburg. Publication: WNT7A/B assemble a GPR124-RECK-LRP5/6 co-receptor complex to activate beta-catenin signaling in brain endothelial cells. Heiden R, Hannig L, Kuo CJ, Ergun S, Braunger BM, Vallon M. J Biol Chem. 2025 Sep 4:110682. doi: 10.1016/j.jbc.2025.110682. PubMed 40914247.
Backbone
  Vector backbone: pX459
  Vector type: CRISPR
  Selectable markers: Puromycin
Growth in bacteria
  Bacterial resistance: Ampicillin, 100 μg/mL
  Growth temperature: 37°C
  Growth strain: DH5alpha
  Copy number: High Copy
Gene/Insert
  Gene/Insert name: Fzd9 gRNA
  gRNA/shRNA sequence: GTTCTGGTCTCGGCGCGATA
  Species: M. musculus (mouse)
  Insert size (bp): 20
  Entrez Gene: Fzd9 (a.k.a. mfz9)
  Promoter: U6
  Cloning method: Restriction Enzyme; 5′ cloning site Unspecified (unknown if destroyed)
Resource information
  A portion of this plasmid was derived from a plasmid made by: Synthetic oligo
Terms and licenses: Academic/Nonprofit Terms; Industry Terms: Not Available to Industry
Depositor comments: CBh-SpCas9-T2A-Puro cassette on backbone
How to cite: pX459-Fzd9 gRNA was a gift from Mario Vallon (Addgene plasmid # 246551 ; http://n2t.net/addgene:246551 ; RRID:Addgene_246551)
